Addgene plasmid #119637: pC0.169
Purpose: Level 0 Part. Insertion site
Depositing lab: Alistair McCormick. Depositing organization: University of Edinburgh. Publication: CyanoGate: A Modular Cloning Suite for Engineering Cyanobacteria Based on the Plant MoClo Syntax. Vasudevan R, Gale GAR, Schiavon AA, Puzorjov A, Malin J, Gillespie MD, Vavitsas K, Zulkower V, Wang B, Howe CJ, Lea-Smith DJ, McCormick AJ. Plant Physiol. 2019 May;180(1):39-55. doi: 10.1104/pp.18.01401. Epub 2019 Feb 28. PubMed 30819783.
Backbone
  Vector backbone: pICH41295
  Backbone size w/o insert (bp): 2247
  Vector type: Synthetic Biology
Growth in bacteria
  Bacterial resistance: Spectinomycin, 50 μg/mL
  Growth temperature: 37°C
  Growth strain: DH5alpha
  Copy number: High Copy
Gene/Insert
  Gene/Insert name: 6803 NS3 Up Flank
  Insert size (bp): 800
  Mutation: bp 551 T to C, bp 554 T to C
  Cloning method: Restriction Enzyme; 5′ cloning site BpiI (destroyed during cloning); 3′ cloning site BpiI (destroyed during cloning)
  Sequencing primers: 5′ ttgagtgagctgataccgct; 3′ GTCTCATGAGCGGATACATATTTGAATG
Terms and licenses: Academic/Nonprofit Terms; Industry Terms: Not Available to Industry
Depositor comments: Synechocystis sp. PCC 6803, sequence upstream of slr0271. Please visit https://www.biorxiv.org/content/10.1101/426700v1 for bioRxiv preprint.
How to cite: pC0.169 was a gift from Alistair McCormick (Addgene plasmid # 119637 ; http://n2t.net/addgene:119637 ; RRID:Addgene_119637)
