[The description below was written by a language model from this plasmid's Addgene catalogue record and pLannotate feature annotations shown in this document.]
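Description:
pC0.169 is a Level 0 part plasmid from the CyanoGate modular cloning suite, which extends the plant MoClo Golden Gate syntax to cyanobacterial engineering. It is built on the pICH41295 acceptor backbone, a small synthetic-biology vector maintained in E. coli at high copy through a ColE1/pUC-type origin. Selection is with spectinomycin, conferred by the aadA adenylyltransferase gene, which sits downstream of a bla-type promoter. The short integrase, gentamicin acetyltransferase and lacI fragments flagged by the annotation are most plausibly remnants of the resistance cassette's source and of the original cloning region rather than functional genes. The sequenced plasmid is about 3.05 kb, consistent with the stated backbone plus an 800 bp insert.

The insert, "6803 NS3 Up Flank", is the upstream homology arm for neutral site 3 of Synechocystis sp. PCC 6803. The depositor describes it as sequence upstream of slr0271, although the feature table detects a fragment matching the slr0271-encoded protein (Y271_SYNY3) within the insert region, so the arm appears to extend into or overlap that annotated reading frame. Two T-to-C substitutions are recorded at positions 551 and 554 of the insert. The record gives no reason for them, though changes of this kind are commonly made in MoClo parts to remove internal Type IIS recognition sites. The part was cloned through BpiI sites that were destroyed in the process.

The plasmid carries no expression cassette. It serves as a building block, to be combined with a matching downstream flank and intervening cassettes in higher-level assemblies, yielding constructs that integrate into the Synechocystis chromosome at this site by homologous recombination.
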