Features (pLannotate 1.2.2; 7 found; start..end, strand, type, name):
    110..214     +  promoter       AmpR promoter: bla
    205..285     -  CDS            int (fragment): INT2_ECOLX - Protein inferred from homology: Swiss-Prot protein existence level 3. Putative integrase believed to be involved in the insertion of antibiotic resistance genes into plasmids and transposons. From Escherichia coli.
    373..429     +  CDS            GmR (fragment): gentamycin acetyltransferase; aacC1; confers resistance to gentamycin
    436..1224    +  CDS            aadA: S3AD_ECOLX - Experimental evidence at protein level: Swiss-Prot protein existence level 1. Mediates bacterial resistance to the antibiotics streptomycin and spectinomycin. From Escherichia coli.
   1398..1986    +  rep_origin     ori: high-copy-number ColE1/pMB1/pBR322/pUC origin of replication
   2169..2218    +  CDS            lacI (fragment): lac repressor; lacI; The lac repressor binds to the lac operator to inhibit transcription in E. coli. This inhibition can be relieved by adding lactose or isopropyl-β-D-thiogalactopyranoside (IPTG).
   2717..8       +  CDS            Y271_SYNY3 (fragment) (across the origin): Protein inferred from homology: Swiss-Prot protein existence level 3. From Synechocystis sp. (strain PCC 6803 / Kazusa).
>Addgene plasmid #119637 | pC0.169 | addgene full sequence | sequence record 237035 | Addgene NGS Result
GTGGCTCTTCAGTGGACGAAAGGGCCTCGTGATACGCCTATTTTTATAGGTTAATGTCATGATAATAATG
GTTTCTTAGACGTCAGGTGGCACTTTTCGGGGAAATGTGCGCGGAACCCCTATTTGTTTATTTTTCTAAA
TACATTCAAATATGTATCCGCTCATGAGACAATAACCCTGATAAATGCTTCAATAATATTGAAAAAGGAA
GAGTATGCGCTCACGCAACTGGTCCAGAACCTTGACCGAACGCAGCGGTGGTAACGGCGCAGTGGCGGTT
TTCATGGCTTGTTATGACTGTTTTTTTTTGGGGTACAGTCTATGCCTCGGGCATCCAAGCAGCAAGCGCG
TTACGCCGTGGGTCGATGTTTGATGTTATGGAGCAGCAACGATGTTACGCAGCAGGGCAGTCGCCCTAAA
ACAAAGTTAAACATCATGAGGGAAGCGGTGATCGCCGAAGTATCGACTCAACTATCAGAGGTAGTTGGCG
TCATCGAGCGCCATCTCGAACCGACGTTGCTGGCCGTACATTTGTACGGCTCCGCAGTGGATGGCGGCCT
GAAGCCACACAGCGATATTGATTTGCTGGTTACGGTGACCGTAAGGCTTGATGAAACAACGCGGCGAGCT
TTGATCAACGACCTTTTGGAAACTTCGGCTTCCCCTGGAGAGAGCGAGATTCTCCGCGCTGTAGAAGTCA
CCATTGTTGTGCACGACGACATCATTCCGTGGCGTTATCCAGCTAAGCGCGAACTGCAATTTGGAGAATG
GCAGCGCAATGACATTCTTGCAGGTATCTTCGAGCCAGCCACGATCGACATTGATCTGGCTATCTTGCTG
ACAAAAGCAAGAGAACATAGCGTTGCCTTGGTAGGTCCAGCGGCGGAGGAACTCTTTGATCCGGTTCCTG
AACAGGATCTATTTGAGGCGCTAAATGAAACCTTAACGCTATGGAACTCGCCGCCCGACTGGGCTGGCGA
TGAGCGAAATGTAGTGCTTACGTTGTCCCGCATTTGGTACAGCGCAGTAACCGGCAAAATCGCGCCGAAG
GATGTCGCTGCCGACTGGGCAATGGAGCGCCTGCCGGCCCAGTATCAGCCCGTCATACTTGAAGCTAGAC
AGGCTTATCTTGGACAAGAAGAAGATCGCTTGGCCTCGCGCGCAGATCAGTTGGAAGAATTTGTCCATTA
CGTAAAAGGCGAGATCACCAAGGTAGTCGGCAAATAACTGTCAGACCAAGTTTACTCATATATACTTTAG
ATTGATTTAAAACTTCATTTTTAATTTAAAAGGATCTAGGTGAAGATCCTTTTTGATAATCTCATGACCA
AAATCCCTTAACGTGAGTTTTCGTTCCACTGAGCGTCAGACCCCGTAGAAAAGATCAAAGGATCTTCTTG
AGATCCTTTTTTTCTGCGCGTAATCTGCTGCTTGCAAACAAAAAAACCACCGCTACCAGCGGTGGTTTGT
TTGCCGGATCAAGAGCTACCAACTCTTTTTCCGAAGGTAACTGGCTTCAGCAGAGCGCAGATACCAAATA
CTGTTCTTCTAGTGTAGCCGTAGTTAGGCCACCACTTCAAGAACTCTGTAGCACCGCCTACATACCTCGC
TCTGCTAATCCTGTTACCAGTGGCTGCTGCCAGTGGCGATAAGTCGTGTCTTACCGGGTTGGACTCAAGA
CGATAGTTACCGGATAAGGCGCAGCGGTCGGGCTGAACGGGGGGTTCGTGCACACAGCCCAGCTTGGAGC
GAACGACCTACACCGAACTGAGATACCTACAGCGTGAGCTATGAGAAAGCGCCACGCTTCCCGAAGGGAG
AAAGGCGGACAGGTATCCGGTAAGCGGCAGGGTCGGAACAGGAGAGCGCACGAGGGAGCTTCCAGGGGGA
AACGCCTGGTATCTTTATAGTCCTGTCGGGTTTCGCCACCTCTGACTTGAGCGTCGATTTTTGTGATGCT
CGTCAGGGGGGCGGAGCCTATGGAAAAACGCCAGCAACGCGGCCTTTTTACGGTTCCTGGCCTTTTGCTG
GCCTTTTGCTCACATGTTCTTTCCTGCGTTATCCCCTGATTCTGTGGATAACCGTATTACCGCCTTTGAG
TGAGCTGATACCGCTCGCCGCAGCCGAACGACCGAGCGCAGCGAGTCAGTGAGCGAGGAAGCGGAAGAGC
GCCCAATACGCAAACCGCCTCTCCCCGCGCGTTGGCCGATTCATTAATCACTCTGTGGTCTCAGGAGGCC
CAAAACGGGGGGCAAACCTAGCAACCCAGGGAAAAAATAGGTTTTAAGTCCGCTGAATTTAGTCAACATC
GGGGACACCCTGCACATGTGGTTTGTTTTAGCAAGGGCTTTTAGAAAAAAATGCTCAATCTGAACATCTC
CCATGACATTTCGCTTGGCGATCGCCGAGGAGGAGGAGGCTAAACTGTTCGTCTTTTTGGCTTTCACCAC
GTAGATAACAGTACGAGTTATTGGGTCATTGAATTATTAACAATATAACTATTTGCTGATTTTTATACTT
GCAAATTTTAGATCTAATTGTATTAGTCATCTATAGTAGAAATATAAGGAAATCAAATTTTCAAATTTTC
ATCTTGAAAAACATAAAATTTATTCATTATTTGTTAATCGTTGCCCCATCAATTTGTCGTTAAAATGGTT
AATAGGGCTAGAAGAGCGAAGTATTTGTATTTGCCGAAAATTTCAGGAGCAAAACAATGCGAATCAACCA
TAAGCCTCTATTAATTGCCACTGCCTTACTAACTCTCGTGCCCAATGTTGTTTGGTCCTCCCCCTTTGAT
GAAGATCAGGAGATTTGTCCCCAGTGGGAATGCGATCAGGCGGGAAATTGCCGCAAACTTGATCTTACCT
GCGGTTCTTCCCCAGATTCTTCTGGTGCTCAGGGCTATCAATTATATTTTGATGGGGAATTAGTGTCTGG
CCCCGACGCCCAGGGTTATACATCCCAACAAGCGAAAGAAAATTGTACTTGGAATATGCAAACTAAACCG
CAAATGCATATCCGCTGTCTCTACAATAATGTGAGACCACGAA
