>Addgene plasmid #119637 | pC0.169 | addgene partial sequence | sequence record 250804 | 6803 NS3 Up Flank
GCCCAAAACGGGGGGCAAACCTAGCAACCCAGGGAAAAAATAGGTTTTAAGTCCGCTGAATTTAGTCAAC
ATCGGGGACACCCTGCACATGTGGTTTGTTTTAGCAAGGGCTTTTAGAAAAAAATGCTCAATCTGAACAT
CTCCCATGACATTTCGCTTGGCGATCGCCGAGGAGGAGGAGGCTAAACTGTTCGTCTTTTTGGCTTTCAC
CACGTAGATAACAGTACGAGTTATTGGGTCATTGAATTATTAACAATATAACTATTTGCTGATTTTTATA
CTTGCAAATTTTAGATCTAATTGTATTAGTCATCTATAGTAGAAATATAAGGAAATCAAATTTTCAAATT
TTCATCTTGAAAAACATAAAATTTATTCATTATTTGTTAATCGTTGCCCCATCAATTTGTCGTTAAAATG
GTTAATAGGGCTAGAAGAGCGAAGTATTTGTATTTGCCGAAAATTTCAGGAGCAAAACAATGCGAATCAA
CCATAAGCCTCTATTAATTGCCACTGCCTTACTAACTCTCGTGCCCAATGTTGTTTGGTCCTCCCCCTTT
GATGAAGATCAGGAGATTTGTCCCCAGTGGGAATGCGATCAGGCGGGAAATTGCCGCAAACTTGATCTTA
CCTGCGGTTCTTCCCCAGATTCTTCTGGTGCTCAGGGCTATCAATTATATTTTGATGGGGAATTAGTGTC
TGGCCCCGACGCCCAGGGTTATACATCCCAACAAGCGAAAGAAAATTGTACTTGGAATATGCAAACTAAA
CCGCAAATGCATATCCGCTGTCTCTACAAT
